Addgene plasmid #34429: KHBD00303
Depositing lab: Bart Deplancke. Depositing organization: Swiss Federal Institute of Technology (EPFL). Publication: Automated protein-DNA interaction screening of Drosophila regulatory elements. Korneel Hens, Jean-Daniel Feuz, Alina Isakova, Antonina Lagovitina, Andreas Massouras, Julien Bryois, Patrick Callaerts, Susan E. Celniker, Bart Deplancke. Nat Methods. 2011 Oct 30;8(12):1065-70. 10.1038/nmeth.1763 PubMed 22037703.
Backbone
  Vector backbone: pDONR221
  Backbone manufacturer: Invitrogen
  Backbone size w/o insert (bp): 2536
  Vector type: Gateway Donor Vector
Growth in bacteria
  Bacterial resistance: Kanamycin, 50 μg/mL
  Growth temperature: 37°C
  Growth strain: DH5alpha
  Copy number: High Copy
Gene/Insert
  Gene/Insert name: CG3136 (alt names: FBgn0033010; CG3136)
  Species: D. melanogaster (fly)
  Insert size (bp): 2223
  Entrez Gene: cg3136 (a.k.a. cg3136)
  Cloning method: Gateway Cloning
  Sequencing primers: 5′ M13F; 3′ M13R
Terms and licenses: Academic/Nonprofit Terms; Industry Terms: Not Available to Industry
Depositor comments: Please note that the ORFs in this collection were cloned open-ended (without a stop codon).
How to cite: KHBD00303 was a gift from Bart Deplancke (Addgene plasmid # 34429 ; http://n2t.net/addgene:34429 ; RRID:Addgene_34429)
