[The description below was written by a language model from this plasmid's Addgene catalogue record.]
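Description:
KHBD00303 is a Gateway clone built in the pDONR221 backbone that carries the open reading frame of the Drosophila melanogaster gene CG3136 (FBgn0033010). The insert is recorded as 2223 bp in a backbone of about 2.5 kb without insert. It was introduced by Gateway recombination, so although the catalogue lists the vector type as a donor vector, the plasmid functions as an entry clone in which the ORF would be flanked by recombination sites for transfer into destination vectors. No feature table is provided, so the att sites and other backbone elements are not individually documented here. The plasmid is maintained in E. coli as a high-copy construct under kanamycin selection, and M13 forward and reverse primer sites flanking the insert are used to sequence it.

The construct has no stated promoter, tag or reporter of its own. As is typical for entry clones, expression depends on the destination vector into which the ORF is moved. The depositor notes that the ORFs in this collection were cloned open-ended, without a stop codon. This allows in-frame C-terminal fusions after an LR reaction, while N-terminal fusions will read through into vector-encoded sequence until a downstream stop codon is reached. The clone belongs to a collection associated with a study on automated screening of protein-DNA interactions at Drosophila regulatory elements. Its likely purpose is therefore as a transferable ORF source for producing fusion proteins in such interaction assays, though the record does not describe the function of CG3136 itself.
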