>Addgene plasmid #34429 | KHBD00303 | depositor partial sequence | sequence record 40996 | KHBD00303 sequence 2223 bps
ATGGACATCAATGAATATAATTTATACAACGATTTATCGCTGTTGGGAGAAGTGACTGAAAATAACTACG
ACAATAATATTGTACACGACATTCTGAACTCATCAGCATTCTACAATGATACATCGTTAGATCTAAGTGA
ATTAATACCTGATCTTCAAAAAGAAGCCTTTGGATTGCATTTCTCGTCAAACCCAATAACTTCAGAATTT
AGCTTGAGTTCCCCGATTTCTGGTTTGAAACAAATTCCTTCAGCGTGTTCTGGTGAATTTAAAAGAAATG
TAAATGACAATAATTTTCAATTGGATCTTACCAACAGTAGAAATGATTTACCTGAGCCTAATTCGTCTCC
CACAAGAAGCTTAAATCGTTCAAATGTAAATGGATGTTCTAACGAAGAGGCGGTCTATCCACTCTTAGTC
GATTCAGATAAGTTTGATCCATTTTTTGAACCTGCTAAAGTTCGGAGCCCCAACAAAGAATTCAACAGCA
CGATTTCTAATCTATCAGATATAAAAAACGAACTTCCGGAAACTTCCCAAGACTTGGGTTTTAATTCATA
TAACACTTCAAGGAATAATTCAACTTTAACCAAAAGCTGGCCAATAAATACTGAGCTGAATCTAGATAAT
CAAGTTCCAAAAACAGTTTTACCTTTGTCAAGGACAATTTATTTACCTTCACATGATTACAAAGGGCTTT
TGCCAACAGTGAAATGTAACGGTGATAGAACCTTAAAGAAAAATGTTAATGTCAGGTCTAAGATTTCTAA
TATCGTTATTAAGAAAAAAAATGCAACTTTTATACAATCATTGAAAGAAAGCACTCCATCACATACAATG
GATGATAAGATCTACAAAAAATATCAACGTATGATTAAGAACCGAGAGTCTGCTTCCTTATCACGCAAAA
AAAGAAAGGAGTATGTTGTTTCATTAGAGACTCGAATAAATAAACTTGAAAAAGAATGCGATTCCCTAAA
AGCTGAAAATATAACATTACGGGATCAGATATTTCTGCTTGCCACCTCTTGTCAGCGTGAATCTGGAAAT
GCAAATGGTCTTTTACATAACTATTCAGGATCTGAACGAAGCGAAAATAAAAACGGAAGATTTACATCAA
AGGCAAAGCATTGCAATAAAAATAATACCACAGCAACCATTAAAAAAAATGTAGCTATATTATTTGCTAT
GGCTTTTGTGGTATCTCTAAACGCTGGAAATTTTCAAAAGTATCTCAACATACCAAATAACTTGGAAGGT
AAAAGTGAGATTGAGCCTGTCGGAAAACAATTAAGCATGTCCAATCGACGGTTACTATGGGCTGATTCAG
AGGAGGAATATAAAGAAAAAAACAATCTAAGTACATTTCTTTCAGGCAAACAGAAAGAACCGTCTCTATA
TTTCTTAAATTCTGGTATACGCAACCACAAAATCAATTCTTTTGAAAACATTACCAAAAATGTATCTCAT
ACTTACTCATATAATGAACCTCCACCCTTAACATATTTAAGTACACGAAACTGTATAAACAGGTGCAGGT
CCCATAATGGTTCTTCCAATCAATCAAAATACTTTATGCTCGCTCAAAATTTGCATAAATGGATTAGCGG
CACTTTAAACGTGTCTAATTTTTCAAAGGAAAAAGAGGATTCAAATGGTTTTGAATTTTTTAATAATTAT
TTTGAGGAAAAACGTGACATACACATCAAACACGAAAAGCGAAAAATGTTTATTGATTTAAATGATTACA
CATCTGTTTTGCCAGAAAAACAGCAAAAACTAAACAATACGAAATCTTTTGAAAATATGCGCGAACAAAT
AAATGTAATTAGTAAAATTGAGAGAAGGGATGATACTTTTTACGTATTTTCATTTAATATGGATCATGCA
CTACTTCCAGCATTAAGTTACAACAGTAGTTATCGCCCAAAATTGTCGTTGGTACTTCCCTTAGAAAATC
CGGGAATTAACGGTAAAATGAAAATGATCCAAGTAGACTGTGAAGTATTTAATACAAAAGACTTTGAAGT
TAGTCATCATTTGTTTCCAGCTAAACTTCGTCAAAACGTAATTCCACGGAAGCCCAACAAGTTAAATATA
AAAAAAAGTAGTACTGAAACGCCAGTTAGCAAAACCCAAAGAGTGCGTAATTTTTACAAGGTGGGCTCTA
GAAATCAAGCTACCGTCGCATCTAGTTTTAATAAGGAAACAAAGTTTATCAAC
