>Addgene plasmid #34429 | KHBD00303 | addgene partial sequence | sequence record 42192 | M13-Rev 5'-CAGGAAACAGCTATGACC-3'
GATTTTATTTTGACTGATAGTGACCTGTTCGTTGCAACAAATTGATAAGCAATGCTTTCTTATAATGCCA
ACTTTGTACAAGAAAGTTGGCAAGTTGATAAACTTTGTTTCCTTATTAAAACTAGATGCGACGGTAGCTT
GATTTCTAGAGCCCACCTTGTAAAAATTACGCACTCTTTGGGTTTTGCTAACTGGCGTTTCAGTACTACT
TTTTTTTATATTTAACTTGTTGGGCTTCCGTGGAATTACGTTTTGACGAAGTTTAGCTGGAAACAAATGA
TGACTAACTTCAAAGTCTTTTGTATTAAATACTTCACAGTCTACTTGGATCATTTTCATTTTACCGTTAA
TTCCCGGATTTTCTAAGGGAAGTACCAACGACAATTTTGGGCGATAACTACTGTTGTAACTTAATGCTGG
AAGTAGTGCATGATCCATATTAAATGAAAATACGTAAAAAGTATCATCCCTTCTCTCAATTTTACTAATT
ACATTTATTTGTTCGCGCATATTTTCAAAAGATTTCGTATTGTTTAGTTTTTGCTGTTTTTCTGGCAAAA
CAGATGTGTAATCATTTAAATCAATAAACATTTTTCGCTTTTCGTGTTTGATGTGTATGTCACGTTTTTC
CTCAAAATAATTATTAAAAAATTCAAAACCATTTGAATCCTCTTTTTCCTTTGAAAAATTAGACACGTTT
AAAGTGCCGCTAATCCATTTATGCAAATTTTGAGCGAGCATAAAGTATTT
